Addgene plasmid #23563: pDONR223-DTYMK
Depositing lab: William Hahn & David Root. Depositing organization: Dana-Farber Cancer Institute. Publication: COT drives resistance to RAF inhibition through MAP kinase pathway reactivation. Johannessen CM, Boehm JS, Kim SY, Thomas SR, Wardwell L, Johnson LA, Emery CM, Stransky N, Cogdill AP, Barretina J, Caponigro G, Hieronymus H, Murray RR, Salehi-Ashtiani K, Hill DE, Vidal M, Zhao JJ, Yang X, Alkan O, Kim S, Harris JL, Wilson CJ, Myer VE, Finan PM, Root DE, Roberts TM, Golub T, Flaherty KT, Dummer R, Weber BL, Sellers WR, Schlegel R, Wargo JA, Hahn WC, Garraway LA. Nature. 2010 Dec 16;468(7326):968-72. doi: 10.1038/nature09627 PubMed 21107320.
Backbone
  Vector backbone: pDONR223
  Backbone manufacturer: Invitrogen
  Backbone size w/o insert (bp): 5005
  Vector type: Gateway Donor vector
Growth in bacteria
  Bacterial resistance: Spectinomycin, 50 μg/mL
  Growth temperature: 37°C
  Growth strain: DH5alpha
  Copy number: High Copy
Gene/Insert
  Gene/Insert name: DTYMK (alt name: deoxythymidylate kinase (thymidylate kinase))
  Species: H. sapiens (human)
  Insert size (bp): 639
  Entrez Gene: DTYMK (a.k.a. CDC8, PP3731, TMPK, TYMK)
  Cloning method: Gateway Cloning
  Sequencing primers: 5′ M13pUC-fwd; 3′ M13rev
Terms and licenses: Academic/Nonprofit Terms; Industry Terms: Not Available to Industry
Depositor comments: The ORF has no Stop codon. This design enables easy recombination into a destination vector to add an epitope tag of choice and Stop codon to the ORF. Do NOT use this plasmid directly for transfections. A set of 4 custom lentiviral vectors is available ( pLX301 (http://www.addgene.org/25895/) , pLX302 (http://www.addgene.org/25896/) , pLX303 (http://www.addgene.org/25897/) , pLX304 (http://www.addgene.org/25890/) ) to be used to express these ORFs in mammalian cells. These plasmids are not included in the kit and must be ordered separately.
How to cite: pDONR223-DTYMK was a gift from William Hahn & David Root (Addgene plasmid # 23563 ; http://n2t.net/addgene:23563 ; RRID:Addgene_23563)
