[The description below was written by a language model from this plasmid's Addgene catalogue record.]
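Description:
pDONR223-DTYMK is a Gateway entry clone built on the Invitrogen pDONR223 donor backbone (about 5 kb without insert), carrying the open reading frame of human DTYMK, which encodes deoxythymidylate kinase (thymidylate kinase, also known as TMPK, TYMK or CDC8). The insert is 639 bp and was introduced by Gateway recombination cloning, so in the resulting entry clone the ORF would be expected to sit between attL recombination sites, although no feature table is provided to confirm the exact elements. The plasmid is maintained in E. coli as a high-copy vector under spectinomycin selection. M13 forward and reverse primer sites flank the cloning region and are used for sequence verification of the insert.

The ORF has no stop codon. This "open" configuration allows it to be transferred by recombination into a destination vector that supplies a C-terminal epitope tag of choice along with the stop codon. The record does not describe a eukaryotic promoter driving the insert, and the depositors state that the plasmid should not be transfected directly; it serves as a shuttle and storage form of the gene rather than an expression construct. For expression in mammalian cells, the ORF is meant to be moved into a compatible destination vector, and the depositors point to a companion set of lentiviral Gateway destination vectors (pLX301 to pLX304) for this purpose. The clone belongs to a kit of ORF entry clones, and the associated publication concerns resistance to RAF inhibition through reactivation of the MAP kinase pathway.
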