>Addgene plasmid #23563 | pDONR223-DTYMK | depositor partial sequence | sequence record 10762 | Author sequence
ATGGCGGCCCGGCGCGGGGCTCTCATAGTGCTGGAGGGCGTGGACCGCGCCGGGAAGAGCACGCAGAGCC
GCAAGCTGGTGGAAGCGCTGTGCGCCGCGGGCCACCGCGCCGAACTGCTCCGGTTCCCGGAAAGATCAAC
TGAAATCGGCAAACTTCTGAGTTCCTACTTGCAAAAGAAAAGTGACGTGGAGGATCACTCGGTGCACCTG
CTTTTTTCTGCAAATCGCTGGGAACAAGTGCCGTTAATTAAGGAAAAGTTGAGCCAGGGCGTGACCCTCG
TCGTGGACAGATACGCATTTTCTGGTGTGGCCTTCACCGGTGCCAAGGAGAATTTTTCCCTAGACTGGTG
TAAACAGCCAGACGTGGGCCTTCCCAAACCCGACCTGGTCCTGTTCCTCCAGTTACAGCTGGCGGATGCT
GCCAAGCGGGGAGCGTTTGGCCATGAGCGCTATGAGAACGGGGCTTTCCAGGAGCGGGCGCTCCGGTGTT
TCCACCAGCTCATGAAAGACACGACTTTGAACTGGAAGATGGTGGATGCTTCCAAAAGCATCGAAGCTGT
CCATGAGGACATCCGCGTGCTCTCTGAGGACGCCATCCGCACTGCCACAGAGAAGCCGCTGGGGGAGCTA
TGGAAGTGA
