>Addgene plasmid #23563 | pDONR223-DTYMK | addgene partial sequence | sequence record 29431 | 23563 with M13pUC-fwd
AGCTCGGGCCCAATAATGATTTTATTTTGACTGATAGTGACCTGTTCGTTGCAACAAATTGATGAGCAAT
GCTTTTTTATAATGCCAACTTTGTACAAAAAAGTTGGCATGGCGGCCCGGCGCGGGGCTCTCATAGTGCT
GGAGGGCGTGGACCGCGCCGGGAAGAGCACGCAGAGCCGCAAGCTGGTGGAAGCGCTGTGCGCCGCGGGC
CACCGCGCCGAACTGCTCCGGTTCCCGGAAAGATCAACTGAAATCGGCAAACTTCTGAGTTCCTACTTGC
AAAAGAAAAGTGACGTGGAGGATCACTCGGTGCACCTGCTTTTTTCTGCAAATCGCTGGGAACAAGTGCC
GTTAATTAAGGAAAAGTTGAGCCAGGGCGTGACCCTCGTCGTGGACAGATACGCATTTTCTGGTGTGGCC
TTCACCGGTGCCAAGGAGAATTTTTCCCTAGACTGGTGTAAACAGCCAGACGTGGGCCTTCCCAAACCCG
ACCTGGTCCTGTTCCTCCAGTTACAGCTGGCGGATGCTGCCAAGCGGGGAGCGTTTGGCCATGAGCGCTA
TGAGAACGGGGCTTTCCAGGAGCGGGCGCTCCGGTGTTTCCACCAGCTCATGAAAGACACGACTTTGAAC
TGGAAGATGGTGGATGCTTCCAAAAGCATCGAAGCTGTCCATGAGGACATCCGCGTGCTCTCTGAGGACG
CCATCCGCACTGCCACAGAGAAGCCGCTGGGGGAGCTATGGAAGTGCCCAACTTTCTTGTACAAAGT
